Addgene plasmid #199001: pGL0_100 [Pbs]
Purpose: Level 0 part
Depositing lab: Charlie Gilbert & Nili Ostrov & Cultivarium Tools. Depositing organization: Cultivarium, Convergent Research. Publication: A scalable framework for high-throughput identification of functional origins of replication in non-model bacteria. Gilbert C, Brumwell SL, Crits-Christoph A, Kang SC, Martin-Moldes Z, Alsharif W, Esmurria A, Nguyen M-A, Lee HH, Ostrov N. bioRxiv 2023.05.19.541510 10.1101/2023.05.19.541510.
Backbone
  Vector backbone: pGLDV_17
  Vector type: Synthetic Biology
Growth in bacteria
  Bacterial resistance: Chloramphenicol, 25 μg/mL
  Growth temperature: 37°C
  Growth strain: E. coli Zymo 10B
  Copy number: High Copy
Gene/Insert
  Gene/Insert name: Pbs
  Species: Synthetic
  Cloning method: Unknown
Resource information
  A portion of this plasmid was derived from a plasmid made by: Zhen Kang (Yang et al. 2018 https://doi.org/10.1021/acssynbio.7b00258)
Terms and licenses: Academic/Nonprofit Terms; Industry Terms: Not Available to Industry
How to cite: pGL0_100 [Pbs] was a gift from Charlie Gilbert & Nili Ostrov & Cultivarium Tools (Addgene plasmid # 199001 ; http://n2t.net/addgene:199001 ; RRID:Addgene_199001)
