[The description below was written by a language model from this plasmid's Addgene catalogue record and pLannotate feature annotations shown in this document.]
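Description:
pGL0_100 [Pbs] is a small (about 2.4 kb) synthetic-biology plasmid that serves as a "Level 0" part vector, meaning it stores a single basic genetic element for later use in a hierarchical, modular assembly scheme. It is built on the pGLDV_17 backbone and is propagated in E. coli. Replication relies on a high-copy ColE1/pUC-type origin. Selection is by chloramphenicol, conferred by a cat (chloramphenicol acetyltransferase) gene driven by its native cat promoter and followed by the phage lambda t0 transcription terminator.

The stored part is named Pbs and is listed as synthetic. The name suggests a promoter element, and the record notes that a portion of the plasmid was derived from a previously published plasmid from another laboratory. However, neither the catalogue fields nor the feature table describe the function, host specificity or exact position of Pbs, and the automated annotation did not assign a feature to it. The only other annotated elements are short fragments of a lac operator and of lacZα. These may be remnants of a lacZα screening cassette in the parent destination vector that the part replaced, though the record does not say so, and the cloning method is listed as unknown.

The plasmid belongs to a toolkit associated with a framework for high-throughput identification of functional origins of replication in non-model bacteria. In that setting, Level 0 parts like this one would presumably be combined with other parts into higher-level plasmids, but the record itself gives the purpose only as "Level 0 part".
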