Features (pLannotate 1.2.2; 6 found; start..end, strand, type, name):
    493..508     -  protein_bind   lac operator (fragment): The lac repressor binds to the lac operator to inhibit transcription in E. coli. This inhibition can be relieved by adding lactose or isopropyl-β-D-thiogalactopyranoside (IPTG). lac repressor encoded by lacI
    659..1247    -  rep_origin     ori: high-copy-number ColE1/pMB1/pBR322/pUC origin of replication
   1380..1474    -  terminator     lambda t0 terminator: transcription terminator from phage lambda
   1498..2154    -  CDS            cat: CAT_ECOLX - Experimental evidence at protein level: Swiss-Prot protein existence level 1. This enzyme is an effector of chloramphenicol resistance in bacteria. From Escherichia coli. This protein is used as a marker in many commonly used cloning vectors, such as pACYC184.
   2155..2257    -  promoter       cat promoter: promoter of the E. coli cat gene encoding chloramphenicol acetyltransferase
   2332..2375    -  CDS            lacZα (fragment): LacZα fragment of β-galactosidase; lacZ fragment
>Addgene plasmid #199001 | pGL0_100 [Pbs] | addgene full sequence | sequence record 401278 | Addgene NGS Result
TAGCGTGCGAACAGCACGCTATTGTTGTATCATTACTCGCATCCATTCTCAGGCTGTCTCGTCTCGTCTC
CGAGGTCTCAGGAGCCTCCTTGACACTGAATTTAGCATGTGATATAATTAACTTAATATTCTACCCAAGC
TTATAAAAGAGCACTGTTGGGCGTGAGTGGAGGCGCCGGAAAAAAGCATCGAAAAAAGGAGGAAAAAAAA
ATGTGAGACCACCCCAGGATACATAGATTACCACAACTCCGAGCCCTTCCACCTAGCGTGCTAACCACGC
ACGCTATTGTTGTATCCCATATAATGCAATCGTAGTCTACCTGACTGTACTTAGAAATGTGGCTTCGCCT
TTGCCCACGCACCTGATCGCTCCTCGTTTGCTTTTAAGGACCGGACGAACCACAGAGCATTAGAAGGCTA
GGTGGAGGCTCAGTGATGATAAGTCTGCGATGGTGGATGCATGTGTCATGGTCATAGCTGTTTCCTGTGT
GAAATTGTTATCCGCTCAGAGGGCACAATCCTATTCCGCGCTATCCGACAATCTCCAAGACATTAGGTGG
AGTTCAGTTCGGCGTATGGCATATGTCGCTGGAAAGAACATGTGAGCAAAAGGCCAGCAAAAGGCCAGGA
ACCGTAAAAAGGCCGCGTTGCTGGCGTTTTTCCATAGGCTCCGCCCCCCTGACGAGCATCACAAAAATCG
ACGCTCAAGTCAGAGGTGGCGAAACCCGACAGGACTATAAAGATACCAGGCGTTTCCCCCTGGAAGCTCC
CTCGTGCGCTCTCCTGTTCCGACCCTGCCGCTTACCGGATACCTGTCCGCCTTTCTCCCTTCGGGAAGCG
TGGCGCTTTCTCATAGCTCACGCTGTAGGTATCTCAGTTCGGTGTAGGTCGTTCGCTCCAAGCTGGGCTG
TGTGCACGAACCCCCCGTTCAGCCCGACCGCTGCGCCTTATCCGGTAACTATCGTCTTGAGTCCAACCCG
GTAAGACACGACTTATCGCCACTGGCAGCAGCCACTGGTAACAGGATTAGCAGAGCGAGGTATGTAGGCG
GTGCTACAGAGTTCTTGAAGTGGTGGCCTAACTACGGCTACACTAGAAGAACAGTATTTGGTATCTGCGC
TCTGCTGAAGCCAGTTACCTTCGGAAAAAGAGTTGGTAGCTCTTGATCCGGCAAACAAACCACCGCTGGT
AGCGGTGGTTTTTTTGTTTGCAAGCAGCAGATTACGCGCAGAAAAAAAGGATCTCAAGAAGATCCTTTGA
TCTTTTCTACGGGGTCTGACGCTCTATTCAACAAAGCCGCCGTCCCGTCAAGTCAGCGTAAATGGGTAGG
GGGCTTCAAATCGTCCCCCCATACGATATAAGTTGTTACTAGTGCTTGGATTCTCACCAATAAAAAACGC
CCGGCGGCAACCGAGCGTTCTGAACAAATCCAGATGGAGTTCTGAGGTCATTACTGGATCTATCAACAGG
AGTCCAAGCGAGCTCGATATCAAATTACGCCCCGCCCTGCCACTCATCGCAGTACTGTTGTAATTCATTA
AGCATTCTGCCGACATGGAAGCCATCACAAACGGCATGATGAACCTGAATCGCCAGCGGCATCAGCACCT
TGTCGCCTTGCGTATAATATTTGCCCATGGTGAAAACGGGGGCGAAGAAGTTGTCCATATTGGCCACGTT
TAAATCAAAACTGGTGAAACTCACCCAGGGATTGGCTGAGACGAAAAACATATTCTCAATAAACCCTTTA
GGGAAATAGGCCAGGTTTTCACCGTAACACGCCACATCTTGCGAATATATGTGTAGAAACTGCCGGAAAT
CGTCGTGGTATTCACTCCAGAGCGATGAAAACGTTTCAGTTTGCTCATGGAAAACGGTGTAACAAGGGTG
AACACTATCCCATATCACCAGCTCACCGTCTTTCATTGCCATACGAAATTCCGGATGAGCATTCATCAGG
CGGGCAAGAATGTGAATAAAGGCCGGATAAAACTTGTGCTTATTTTTCTTTACGGTCTTTAAAAAGGCCG
TAATATCCAGCTGAACGGTCTGGTTATAGGTACATTGAGCAACTGACTGAAATGCCTCAAAATGTTCTTT
ACGATGCCATTGGGATATATCAACGGTGGTATATCCAGTGATTTTTTTCTCCATTTTAGCTTCCTTAGCT
CCTGAAAATCTCGATAACTCAAAAAATACGCCCGGTAGTGATCTTATTTCATTATGGTGAAAGTTGGAAC
CTCTTACGTGCCGATCAACGTCTCATTGATACCTGAAACAAAACCCATCGTACGGCCAAGGAAGTCTCCA
ATAACTGTGATCCACCACAAGCGCCAGGGTTTTCCCAGTCACGACGTTGTAAAACGACGGCCAGTCATGC
ATAATCCGCACGCATCTGGAATAAGGAAGTGCCATTCCGCCTGACCT
